>Addgene plasmid #9059 | pMIG small T | addgene partial sequence | sequence record 17580 | 9059 with pLXSN5'
TTCTCTAGGCGCCGGAATTAGATCCGCCACCATGGATAAAGTTTTAAACAGAGAGGAATCTTTGCAGCTA
ATGGACCTTCTAGGTCTTGAAAGGAGTGCCTGGGGGAATATTCCTCTGATGAGAAAGGCATATTTAAAAA
AATGCAAGGAGTTTCATCCTGATAAAGGAGGAGATGAAGAAAAAATGAAGAAAATGAATACTCTGTACAA
GAAAATGGAAGATGGAGTAAAATATGCTCATCAACCTGACTTTGGAGGCTTCTGGGATGCAACTGAGGTA
TTTGCTTCTTCCTTAAATCCTGGTGTTGATGCAATGTACTGCAAACAATGGCCTGAGTGTGCAAAGAAAA
TGTCTGCTAACTGCATATGCTTGCTGTGCTTACTGAGGATGAAGCATGAAAATAGAAAATTATACAGGAA
AGATCCACTTGTGTGGGTTGATTGCTACTGCTTCGATTGCTTTAGAATGTGGTTTGGACTTGATCTTTGT
GAAGGAACCTTACTTCTGTGGTGTGACATAATTGGACAAACTACCTACAGAGATTTAAAGCTCTAAGAAT
TCCGCCCCCCCCCCCCCCCCCCCC
