[The description below was written by a language model from this plasmid's Addgene catalogue record.]
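Description:
pMIG small T is a retroviral mammalian expression plasmid built on the pMIG backbone (about 7 kb without insert) that carries the simian virus 40 small t (ST) antigen coding sequence. It is maintained in bacteria as a high-copy plasmid under ampicillin selection; the record lists a recombination-deficient strain for growth, a common choice for vectors with repeated retroviral terminal sequences. No feature table is provided, so the origin of replication, the packaging signal and the promoter driving the insert are not explicitly stated. In retroviral vectors of this type, expression generally comes from the viral long terminal repeat, but the record does not confirm this.

The insert of roughly 520 bp was generated by PCR amplification of the ST open reading frame, verified by sequencing, and cloned between BamHI (5′) and EcoRI (3′) sites upstream of the backbone's IRES-GFP cassette. The "IRES GFP" entry listed under tags is not a protein fusion. The internal ribosome entry site allows GFP to be translated independently from the same bicistronic transcript as small t, so green fluorescence marks transduced cells and permits them to be identified or sorted without drug selection; no mammalian selectable marker is recorded.

The plasmid is intended for producing recombinant retrovirus that stably delivers the small t oncoprotein into mammalian cells. According to the associated publication, it was used in work defining which elements of the SV40 early region are required for transformation of human cells, where small t can be supplied separately from other early region products and cooperating oncogenic factors.
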