Addgene plasmid #9059: pMIG small T
Depositing lab: Bob Weinberg. Depositing organization: Whitehead Institute for Biomedical Research. Publication: Enumeration of the simian virus 40 early region elements necessary for human cell transformation. Hahn WC, Dessain SK, Brooks MW, King JE, Elenbaas B, Sabatini DM, DeCaprio JA, Weinberg RA. Mol Cell Biol 2002 Apr;22(7):2111-23. 10.1128/MCB.22.7.2111-2123.2002 PubMed 11884599.
Backbone
  Vector backbone: pMIG
  Backbone size w/o insert (bp): 7000
  Vector type: Mammalian Expression, Retroviral
Growth in bacteria
  Bacterial resistance: Ampicillin, 100 μg/mL
  Growth temperature: 37°C
  Growth strain: Stbl3
  Copy number: High Copy
Gene/Insert
  Gene/Insert name: SV40 small T Antigen
  Species: simian virus
  Insert size (bp): 520
  Entrez Gene: SV40gp7 (a.k.a. SV40gp7)
  Tag / fusion protein: IRES GFP (C terminal on backbone)
  Cloning method: Restriction Enzyme; 5′ cloning site BamHI (unknown if destroyed); 3′ cloning site EcoRI (not destroyed)
  Sequencing primers: 5′ pLXSN 5'
Terms and licenses: Academic/Nonprofit Terms; Industry Terms: Not Available to Industry
Depositor comments: A retrovirus encoding the SV40 small t (ST) oncoprotein was constructed by amplifying the ST sequences by PCR using the oligonucleotides B5ST (5' GGCGGATCCGCCACCATGGATAAAGTTTT 3') and E3ST (5'AGGCGAATTCTTAGAGCTTTAAATCTCTG 3'). The resulting fragment was sequenced and introduced into pMIG.
How to cite: pMIG small T was a gift from Bob Weinberg (Addgene plasmid # 9059 ; http://n2t.net/addgene:9059 ; RRID:Addgene_9059)
